>Addgene plasmid #229472 | pVF30 | addgene full sequence | sequence record 457026 | Addgene NGS Result
ACGGGATAATACCGCGCCACATAGCAGAACTTTAAAAGTGCTCATCATTGGAAAACGTTCTTCGGGGCGA
AAACTCTCAAGGATCTTACCGCTGTTGAGATCCAGTTCGATGTAACCCACTCGTGCACCCAACTGATCTT
CAGCATCTTTTACTTTCACCAGCGTTTCTGGGTGAGCAAAAACAGGAAGGCAAAATGCCGCAAAAAAGGG
AATAAGGGCGACACGGAAATGTTGAATACTCATACTCTTCCTTTTTCAATATTATTGAAGCATTTATCAG
GGTTATTGTCTCATGAGCGGATACATATTTGAATGTATTTAGAAAAATAAACAAATAGGGGTTCCGCGCA
CATTTCCCCGAAAAGTGCCACCTGACGTCTAAGAAACCATTATTATCATGACATTAACCTATAAAAATAG
GCGTATCACGAGGCCCTTTCGTCTTCAAGAATTTTATAAACCGTGGAGCGGGCAATACTGAGCTGATGAG
CAATTTCCGTTGCACCAGTGCCCTTCTGATGAAGCGTCAGCACGACGTTCCTGTCCACGGTACGCCTGCG
GCCAAATTTGATTCCTTTCAGCTTTGCTTCCTGTCGGCCCTCATTCGTGCGCTCTAGGATCTCGATCCCG
CGAAATTAATACGACTCACTATAGGGGAATTGTGAGCGGATAACAATTCCCCTCTAGAAATAATTTTGTT
TAACTTTAAGAAGGAGATATACATATGACGCAGCCATTGGTCGGAAAACAGATTCTCATTGTTGAAGATG
AGCAGGTATTTCGCTCGCTTCTGGATTCATGGTTTTCCTCATTGGGAGCGACAACGGTACTGGCGGCTGA
TGGGGTGGATGCCCTTGAGTTGCTGGGAGGTTTCACTCCAGACCTGATGATATGTGATATCGCGATGCCA
CGAATGAACGGGCTTAAACTGCTGGAGCATATACGTAACAGAGGCGACCAGACCCCAGTTCTGGTGATAT
CTGCCACTGAAAATATGGCAGATATTGCCAAAGCGTTACGTCTGGGCGTTGAAGATGTTTTGCTGAAACC
AGTTAAAGATCTGAATGCCTTGCGCGAGATGGTTTTTGCCTGTCTCTATCCCAGCATGTTTAATTCGCGC
GTTGAGGAAGAGGAAAGGCTTTTTCGCGACTGGGATGCAATGGTTGATAACCCTGCCGCAGCGGCGAAAT
TATTACAGGAACTACAACCGCCGGTTCAGCAGGTGATTTCCCATTGCCGGGTTAATTATCGTCAATTGGT
TGCCGCGGACAAACCCGGCCTGGTGCTTGATATTGCCGCACTTTCGGAAAACGATCTGGCATTTTATTGC
CTTGATGTCACCCGAGCTGGACATAATGGCGTACTTGCTGCCTTGTTATTACGCGCATTGTTTAACGGAT
TATTACAGGAACAGCTTGCACACCAAAATCAACGGTTGCCAGAGTTGGGCGCGTTATTGAAGCAGGTAAA
CCATTTACTTCGTCAGGCCAATCTGCCGGGGCAGTTTCCGCTATTAGTTGGCTATTATCATCGCGAACTG
AAAAATCTCATTCTGGTTTCTGCGGGTCTGAATGCGACGTTAAATACCGGCGAACACCAGGTGCAAATCA
GTAATGGTGTTCCGTTAGGCACTTTAGGTAACGCTTATTTGAATCAATTGAGCCAGCGATGCGATGCCTG
GCAATGCCAAATATGGGGAACCGGTGGTCGACTGCGCTTGATGTTGTCTGCAGAATGAGGATCCGAATTC
GAGCTCCGTCGACAAGCTTGCGGCCGCACTCGAGCACCACCACCACCACCACTGAGATCCGGCTGCTAAC
AAAGCCCGAAAGGAAGCTGAGTTGGCTGCTGCCACCGCTGAGCAATAACTAGCATAACCCCTTGGGGCCT
CTAAACGGGTCTTGAGGGGTTTTTTGCTGAAAGGAGGAACTATATCCGGATTGGCGAATGGG
[124 nt withheld, positions 1953-2076]
C
[91 nt withheld, positions 2078-2168]
A
[49 nt withheld, positions 2170-2218]
CCTTTGACGTTGGAGTCCACGTTCTTT
[37 nt withheld, positions 2246-2282]
ACCCTATCTCGGTCTATTCTTTTGATTTATAAGGGATTTTGCCGATTTCGGCCTATTGGTTAAAAAATGA
GCTGATTTAACAAAAATTTTTATAGGTTAATGTCATGATAATAATGGTTTCTTAGACGTCAGGTGGCACT
TTTCGGGGAAATGTGCGCGGAACCCCTATTTGTTTATTTTTCTAAATACATTCAAATATGTATCCGCTCA
TGAATTAATTCTTAGAAAAACTCATCGAGCATCAAATGAAACTGCAATTTATTCATATCAGGATTATCAA
TACCATATTTTTGAAAAAGCCGTTTCTGTAATGAAGGAGAAAACTCACCGAGGCAGTTCCATAGGATGGC
AAGATCCTGGTATCGGTCTGCGATTCCGACTCGTCCAACATCAATACAACCTATTAATTTCCCCTCGTCA
AAAATAAGGTTATCAAGTGAGAAATCACCATGAGTGACGACTGAATCCGGTGAGAATGGCAACCCGGGGA
TCGCAGTGGTGAGTAACCATGCATCATCAGGAGTACGGATAAAATGCTTGATGGTCGGAAGAGGCATAAA
TTCCGTCAGCCAGTTTAGTCTGACCATCTCATCTGTAACATCATTGGCAACGCTACCTTTGCCATGTTTC
AGAAACAACTCTGGCGCATCGGGCTTCCCATACAATCGATAGATTGTCGCACCTGATTGCCCGACATTAT
CGCGAGCCCATTTATACCCATATAAATCAGCATCCATGTTGGAATTTAATCGCGGCAGATAAGACGTTTC
CCGTTGAATATGGCTCATAACACCCCTTGTATTACTGTTTATGTAAGCAGACAGTTTTATTGTTCATGAT
GATATATTTTTATCTTGTGCAATGTAACATCAGAGATTTTGAGACACAACGTGGCTTTGTTGAATAAATC
GAACTTTTGCTGAGTTGAAGGATCAGATCACGCATCTTCCCGACAACGCAGACCGTTCCGTGGCAAAGCA
AAAGTTCAAAATCACCAACTGGTCCACCTACAACAAAGCTCTCATCAACCGTGGCTCCCTCACTTTCTGG
CTGGATGATGGGGCGATTCAGGCCTGGAATGAGTCAGCAACACCTTCTTCACGAGGCAGACCTCAGCGCT
AGCGGAGTGTATACTGGCTTACTATGTTGGCACTGATGAGGGTGTCAGTGAAGTGCTTCATGTGGCAGGA
GAAAAAAGGCTGCACCGGTGCGTCAGCAGAATATGTGATACAGGATATATTCCGCTTCCTCGCTCACTGA
CTCGCTACGCTCGGTCGTTCGACTGCGGCGAGCGGAAATGGCTTACGAACGGGGCGGAGATTTCCTGGAA
GATGCCAGGAAGATACTTAACAGGGAAGTGAGAGGGCCGCGGCAAAGCCGTTTTTCCATAGGCTCCGCCC
CCCTGACAAGCATCACGAAATCTGACGCTCAAATCAGTGGTGGCGAAACCCGACAGGACTATAAAGATAC
CAGGCGTTTCCCCCTGGCGGCTCCCTCGTGCGCTCTCCTGTTCCTGCCTTTCGGTTTACCGGTGTCATTC
CGCTGTTATGGCCGCGTTTGTCTCATTCCACGCCTGACACTCAGTTCCGGGTAGGCAGTTCGCTCCAAGC
TGGACTGTATGCACGAACCCCCCGTTCAGTCCGACCGCTGCGCCTTATCCGGTAACTATCGTCTTGAGTC
CAACCCGGAAAGACATGCAAAAGCACCACTGGCAGCAGCCACTGGTAATTGATTTAGAGGAGTTAGTCTT
GAAGTCATGAGCCGGTTAAGGCTAAACTGAAAGGACAAGTTTTGGTGACTGCGCTCCTCCAAGCCAGTTA
CCTCGGTTCAAAGAGTTGGTAGCTCAGAGAACCTTCGAAAAACCGCCCTGCAAGGCGGTTTTTTCGTTTT
CAGAGCAAGAGATTACGCGCAGACCAAAACGATCTCAAGAAGATCATCTTATTAAGGGGTCTGACGCTCA
GTGGAACGAAAACTCACGTTAAGGGATTTTGGTCATGAGATTATCAAAAAGGATCTTCACCTAGATCCTT
TTAAATTAAAAATGAAGTTTTAAATCAATCTAAAGTATATATGAGTAAACTTGGTCTGACAGTTACCAAT
GCTTAATCAGTGAGGCACCTATCTCAGCGATCTGTCTATTTCGTTCATCCATAGTTGCCTGACTCCCCGT
CGTGTAGATAACTACGATACGGGAGGGCTTACCATCTGGCCCCAGTGCTGCAATGATACCGCGAGACCCA
CGCTCACCGGCTCCAGATTTATCAGCAATAAACCAGCCAGCCGGAAGGGCCGAGCGCAGAAGTGGTCCTG
CAACTTTATCCGCCTCCATCCAGTCTATTAATTGTTGCCGGGAAGCTAGAGTAAGTAGTTCGCCAGTTAA
TAGTTTGCGCAACGTTGTTGCCATTGCTGCAGGCATCGTGGTGTCACGCTCGTCGTTTGGTATGGCTTCA
TTCAGCTCCGGTTCCCAACGATCAAGGCGAGTTACATGATCCCCCATGTTGTGCAAAAAAGCGGTTAGCT
CCTTCGGTCCTCCGATCGTTGTCAGAAGTAAGTTGGCCGCAGTGTTATCACTCATGGTTATGGCAGCACT
GCATAATTCTCTTACTGTCATGCCATCCGTAAGATGCTTTTCTGTGACTGGTGAGTACTCAACCAAGTCA
TTCTGAGAATAGTGTATGCGGCGACCGAGTTGCTCTTGCCCGGCGTCAAC
Features (pLannotate 1.2.2; 17 found; start..end, strand, type, name):
    244..348     -  promoter       AmpR promoter: bla
    429..620     -  CDS            tnpR (fragment): TNR3_ECOLX - Experimental evidence at protein level: Swiss-Prot protein existence level 1. Resolvase catalyzes the resolution (a site-specific recombination) of the cointegrated replicon to yield the final transposition products. From Escherichia coli.
    637..655     +  promoter       T7 promoter: promoter for bacteriophage T7 RNA polymerase
    656..680     +  protein_bind   lac operator: The lac repressor binds to the lac operator to inhibit transcription in E. coli. This inhibition can be relieved by adding lactose or isopropyl-β-D-thiogalactopyranoside (IPTG). lac repressor encoded by lacI
    695..717     +  RBS            RBS: efficient ribosome binding site from bacteriophage T7 gene 10 (Olins and Rangwala, 1989)
    725..1735    +  CDS            rssB: RSSB_ECOLI - Also known as hnr, sprE, ychL. Experimental evidence at protein level: Swiss-Prot protein existence level 1. Regulates the turnover of the sigma S factor (RpoS) by promoting its proteolysis in exponentially growing cells. Acts by binding and delivering RpoS to the ClpXP protease. RssB is not co- degraded with RpoS, but is released from the complex and can initiate a new cycle of RpoS recognition and degradation. In stationary phase, could also act as an anti-sigma factor and reduce the ability of RpoS to activate gene expression. Is also involved in the regulation of the mRNA poly
   1785..1802    +  CDS            9xHis (fragment): 9xHis affinity tag
   1812..1861    +  CDS            SET1 (fragment): solubility-enhancement tag derived from T7 phage gene 10B
   1869..1916    +  terminator     T7 terminator: transcription terminator for bacteriophage T7 RNA polymerase
   1953..2311    +  rep_origin     f1 ori (sequence partly withheld): f1 bacteriophage origin of replication; arrow indicates direction of (+) strand synthesis
   2438..2495    +  promoter       AmpR promoter (fragment): bla
   2504..2764    -  CDS            KanR (fragment): aminoglycoside phosphotransferase; aph(3')-Ia; confers resistance to kanamycin in bacteria or G418 (Geneticin®) in eukaryotes
   2765..3070    -  CDS            KanR (fragment): aminoglycoside phosphotransferase; aph(3')-Ia; confers resistance to kanamycin in bacteria or G418 (Geneticin®) in eukaryotes
   3397..3423    +  misc_feature   bom (fragment): basis of mobility region from pBR322
   3522..3577    -  rep_origin     RSF ori (fragment): Plasmids containing the RSF 1030 origin of replication can be propagated in E. coli cells that contain additional plasmids with compatible origins.
   3665..4210    -  rep_origin     p15A ori: Plasmids containing the medium-copy-number p15A origin of replication can be propagated in E. coli cells that contain a second plasmid with the ColE1 origin.
   4375..243     -  CDS            AmpR (across the origin): β-lactamase; bla; confers resistance to ampicillin, carbenicillin, and related antibiotics
