[The description below was written by a language model from this plasmid's Addgene catalogue record and pLannotate feature annotations shown in this document.]
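Description:
pVF30 is a bacterial expression plasmid built on the pOKD5 backbone for producing the Escherichia coli response regulator RssB carrying an R115A substitution. The annotated sequence is about 5 kb. It carries a complete p15A origin, a medium-copy replicon compatible with ColE1-type plasmids, although the catalogue lists copy number as unknown. It also has an f1 phage origin and a full β-lactamase gene with its own promoter, consistent with the ampicillin selection given in the record. The feature table also picks up partial matches to a kanamycin resistance gene, tnpR, an RSF origin and a bom site. These are annotated only as fragments and look like backbone remnants rather than functional elements, and kanamycin is not listed as a selection.

The expression cassette follows the standard T7 design. A T7 promoter is followed by a lac operator, so transcription depends on T7 RNA polymerase and is repressed by LacI until induction with IPTG. A phage gene 10 ribosome binding site precedes the rssB coding sequence, and a T7 terminator closes the unit. Downstream of rssB the annotation shows a short polyhistidine match, which suggests a C-terminal His tag for affinity purification, though the catalogue fields do not list a tag. A small match to a T7 gene 10B-derived sequence lies just before the terminator.

RssB is the adaptor that delivers the stationary-phase sigma factor RpoS to the ClpXP protease. The record does not state what the R115A change does. The associated study concerns the structural basis of RssB inhibition by an antiadaptor, so the plasmid is presumably used to make recombinant mutant protein in a T7 polymerase-expressing strain for biochemical or structural comparison with wild type.
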