Addgene plasmid #229472: pVF30
Purpose: Expresses RssB with R115A mutation
Depositing lab: Alexandra Deaconescu. Depositing organization: Brown University. Publication: Structural basis for inhibition of a response regulator of sigma(S) stability by a ClpXP antiadaptor. Dorich V, Brugger C, Tripathi A, Hoskins JR, Tong S, Suhanovsky MM, Sastry A, Wickner S, Gottesman S, Deaconescu AM. Genes Dev. 2019 Jun 1;33(11-12):718-732. doi: 10.1101/gad.320168.118. Epub 2019 Apr 11. PubMed 30975721.
Backbone
  Vector backbone: pOKD5
  Backbone size w/o insert (bp): 3787
  Vector type: Bacterial Expression
Growth in bacteria
  Bacterial resistance: Ampicillin, 100 μg/mL
  Growth temperature: 37°C
  Growth strain: DH5alpha
  Growth instructions: The depositing lab recommends alpha-select for plasmid storage and propagation and BL21 DE3 for protein expression.
  Copy number: Unknown
Gene/Insert
  Gene/Insert name: RssB (R115A)
  Species: E. coli
  Insert size (bp): 1012
  Mutation: R115A
  Promoter: T7
  Cloning method: Other
Terms and licenses: Academic/Nonprofit Terms; Industry Terms: Not Available to Industry
How to cite: pVF30 was a gift from Alexandra Deaconescu (Addgene plasmid # 229472 ; http://n2t.net/addgene:229472 ; RRID:Addgene_229472)
